>Addgene plasmid #185681 | pPW3759 : CMVd3-HsIRE1deltaLD-HaloTag | addgene full sequence | sequence record 366420 | Addgene NGS Result
TTTACGGTTCCTGGCCTTTTGCTGGCCTTTTGCTCACATGTTCTTTCCTGCGTTATCCCCTGATTCTGTG
GATAACCGTATTACCGCCATGCATTAGTTATTAATAGTAATCAATTACGGGGTCATTAGTTCATAGCCCA
TATATGGAGTTCCGATGGGCGGTAGGCGTGTACGGTGGGAGGTCTATATAAGCAGAGCTGGTTTAGTGAA
CCGTCAGATCCGCTAGCGCTACCGGTCGCCACCATGCCGGCCCGGCGGCTGCTGCTGCTGCTGACGCTGC
TGCTGCCCGGCCTCGGGATTTTTGGAAGTATGCTTAAGGACATGGCTACCATCATCCTGAGCACCTTCCT
GCTGATTGGCTGGGTGGCCTTCATCATCACCTATCCCCTGAGCATGCATCAGCAGCAGCAGCTCCAGCAC
CAGCAGTTCCAGAAGGAACTGGAGAAGATCCAGCTCCTGCAGCAGCAGCAGCAGCAGCTGCCCTTCCACC
CACCTGGAGACACGGCTCAGGACGGCGAGCTCCTGGACACGTCTGGCCCGTACTCAGAGAGCTCGGGCAC
CAGCAGCCCCAGCACGTCCCCCAGGGCCTCCAACCACTCGCTCTGCTCCGGCAGCTCTGCCTCCAAGGCT
GGCAGCAGCCCCTCCCTGGAACAAGACGATGGAGATGAGGAAACCAGCGTGGTGATAGTTGGGAAAATTT
CCTTCTGTCCCAAGGATGTCCTGGGCCATGGAGCTGAGGGCACAATTGTGTACCGGGGCATGTTTGACAA
CCGCGACGTGGCCGTGAAGAGGATCCTCCCCGAGTGTTTTAGCTTCGCAGACCGTGAGGTCCAGCTGTTG
CGAGAATCGGATGAGCACCCGAACGTGATCCGCTACTTCTGCACGGAGAAGGACCGGCAATTCCAGTACA
TTGCCATCGAGCTGTGTGCAGCCACCCTGCAAGAGTATGTGGAGCAGAAGGACTTTGCGCATCTCGGCCT
GGAGCCCATCACCTTGCTGCAGCAGACCACCTCGGGCCTGGCCCACCTCCACTCCCTCAACATCGTTCAC
AGAGACCTAAAGCCACACAACATCCTCATATCCATGCCCAATGCACACGGCAAGATCAAGGCCATGATCT
CCGACTTTGGCCTCTGCAAGAAGCTGGCAGTGGGCAGACACAGTTTCAGCCGCCGATCTGGGGTGCCTGG
CACAGAAGGCTGGATCGCTCCAGAGATGCTGAGCGAAGACTGTAAGGAGAACCCTACCTACACGGTGGAC
ATCTTTTCTGCAGGCTGCGTCTTTTACTACGTAATCTCTGAGGGCAGCCACCCTTTTGGCAAGTCCCTGC
AGCGGCAGGCCAACATCCTCCTGGGTGCCTGCAGCCTTGACTGCTTGCACCCAGAGAAGCACGAAGACGT
CATTGCACGTGAATTGATAGAGAAGATGATTGCGATGGATCCTCAGAAACGCCCCTCAGCGAAGCACGTG
CTCAAACACCCGTTCTTCTGGAGCCTAGAGAAGCAGCTCCAGTTCTTCCAGGACGTGAGCGACAGAATAG
AAAAGGAATCCCTGGATGGCCCGATCGTGAAGCAGTTAGAGAGAGGCGGGAGAGCCGTGGTGAAGATGGA
CTGGCGGGAGAACATCACTGTCCCCCTCCAGACAGACCTGCGTAAATTCAGGACCTATAAAGGTGGTTCT
GTCAGAGATCTCCTCCGAGCCATGAGAAATAAGAAGCACCACTACCGGGAGCTGCCTGCAGAGGTGCGGG
AGACGCTGGGGTCCCTCCCCGACGACTTCGTGTGCTACTTCACGTCTCGCTTCCCCCACCTCCTCGCACA
CACCTACCGGGCCATGGAGCTGTGCAGCCACGAGAGACTCTTCCAGCCCTACTACTTCCACGAGCCCCCA
GAGCCCCAGCCCCCAGTGACTCCAGACGCCCTCGGTGGAGGCGGTAGCGGAGGAGGTGGCTCTGTCGACA
TGGCAGAAATCGGTACTGGCTTTCCATTCGACCCCCATTATGTGGAAGTCCTGGGCGAGCGCATGCACTA
CGTCGATGTTGGTCCGCGCGATGGCACCCCTGTGCTGTTCCTGCACGGTAACCCGACCTCCTCCTACGTG
TGGCGCAACATCATCCCGCATGTTGCACCGACCCATCGCTGCATTGCTCCAGACCTGATCGGTATGGGCA
AATCCGACAAACCAGACCTGGGTTATTTCTTCGACGACCACGTCCGCTTCATGGATGCCTTCATCGAAGC
CCTGGGTCTGGAAGAGGTCGTCCTGGTCATTCACGACTGGGGCTCCGCTCTGGGTTTCCACTGGGCCAAG
CGCAATCCAGAGCGCGTCAAAGGTATTGCATTTATGGAGTTCATCCGCCCTATCCCGACCTGGGACGAAT
GGCCAGAATTTGCCCGCGAGACCTTCCAGGCCTTCCGCACCACCGACGTCGGCCGCAAGCTGATCATCGA
TCAGAACGTTTTTATCGAGGGTACGCTGCCGATGGGTGTCGTCCGCCCGCTGACTGAAGTCGAGATGGAC
CATTACCGCGAGCCGTTCCTGAATCCTGTTGACCGCGAGCCACTGTGGCGCTTCCCAAACGAGCTGCCAA
TCGCCGGTGAGCCAGCGAACATCGTCGCGCTGGTCGAAGAATACATGGACTGGCTGCACCAGTCCCCTGT
CCCGAAGCTGCTGTTCTGGGGCACCCCAGGCGTTCTGATCCCACCGGCCGAAGCCGCTCGCCTGGCCAAA
AGCCTGCCTAACTGCAAGGCTGTGGACATCGGCCCGGGTCTGAATCTGCTGCAAGAAGACAACCCGGACC
TGATCGGCAGCGAGATCGCGCGCTGGCTGTCGACGCTCGAGATTTCCGGCTAAGATCCACCGGATCTAGA
TAACTGATCATAATCAGCCATACCACATTTGTAGAGGTTTTACTTGCTTTAAAAAACCTCCCACACCTCC
CCCTGAACCTGAAACATAAAATGAATGCAATTGTTGTTGTTAACTTGTTTATTGCAGCTTATAATGGTTA
CAAATAAAGCAATAGCATCACAAATTTCACAAATAAAGCATTTTTTTCACTGCATTCTAGTTGTGGTTTG
TCCAAACTCATCAATGTATCTTAACGCGTAAATTGTAAGCGTTAATATTTTGTTAAAATTCGCGTTAAAT
TTTTGTTAAATCAGCTCATTTTTTAACCAATAGGCCGAAATCGGCAAAATCCCTTATAAATCAAAAGAAT
AGACCGAGATAGGGT
[37 nt withheld, positions 3236-3272]
AAAGAACGTGGACTCCAACGTCAAAGG
[49 nt withheld, positions 3300-3348]
T
[91 nt withheld, positions 3350-3440]
G
[124 nt withheld, positions 3442-3565]
CAGGTGGCACTTTTCGGGGAAATGTGCGCGGAACCCCTATTTGTTTATTTTTCTAAATACATTCAAATAT
GTATCCGCTCATGAGACAATAACCCTGATAAATGCTTCAATAATATTGAAAAAGGAAGAGTCCTGAGGCG
GAAAGAACCAGCTGTGGAATGTGTGTCAGTTAGGGTGTGGAAAGTCCCCAGGCTCCCCAGCAGGCAGAAG
TATGCAAAGCATGCATCTCAATTAGTCAGCAACCATAGTCCCGCCCCTAACTCCGCCCATCCCGCCCCTA
ACTCCGCCCAGTTCCGCCCATTCTCCGCCCCATGGCTGACTAATTTTTTTTATTTATGCAGAGGCCGAGG
CCGCCTCGGCCTCTGAGCTATTCCAGAAGTAGTGAGGAGGCTTTTTTGGAGGCCTAGGCTTTTGCAAAGA
TCGATCAAGAGACAGGATGAGGATCGTTTCGCATGATTGAACAAGATGGATTGCACGCAGGTTCTCCGGC
CGCTTGGGTGGAGAGGCTATTCGGCTATGACTGGGCACAACAGACAATCGGCTGCTCTGATGCCGCCGTG
TTCCGGCTGTCAGCGCAGGGGCGCCCGGTTCTTTTTGTCAAGACCGACCTGTCCGGTGCCCTGAATGAAC
TGCAAGACGAGGCAGCGCGGCTATCGTGGCTGGCCACGACGGGCGTTCCTTGCGCAGCTGTGCTCGACGT
TGTCACTGAAGCGGGAAGGGACTGGCTGCTATTGGGCGAAGTGCCGGGGCAGGATCTCCTGTCATCTCAC
CTTGCTCCTGCCGAGAAAGTATCCATCATGGCTGATGCAATGCGGCGGCTGCATACGCTTGATCCGGCTA
CCTGCCCATTCGACCACCAAGCGAAACATCGCATCGAGCGAGCACGTACTCGGATGGAAGCCGGTCTTGT
CGATCAGGATGATCTGGACGAAGAGCATCAGGGGCTCGCGCCAGCCGAACTGTTCGCCAGGCTCAAGGCG
AGCATGCCCGACGGCGAGGATCTCGTCGTGACCCATGGCGATGCCTGCTTGCCGAATATCATGGTGGAAA
ATGGCCGCTTTTCTGGATTCATCGACTGTGGCCGGCTGGGTGTGGCGGACCGCTATCAGGACATAGCGTT
GGCTACCCGTGATATTGCTGAAGAGCTTGGCGGCGAATGGGCTGACCGCTTCCTCGTGCTTTACGGTATC
GCCGCTCCCGATTCGCAGCGCATCGCCTTCTATCGCCTTCTTGACGAGTTCTTCTGAGCGGGACTCTGGG
GTTCGAAATGACCGACCAAGCGACGCCCAACCTGCCATCACGAGATTTCGATTCCACCGCCGCCTTCTAT
GAAAGGTTGGGCTTCGGAATCGTTTTCCGGGACGCCGGCTGGATGATCCTCCAGCGCGGGGATCTCATGC
TGGAGTTCTTCGCCCACCCTAGGGGGAGGCTAACTGAAACACGGAAGGAGACAATACCGGAAGGAACCCG
CGCTATGACGGCAATAAAAAGACAGAATAAAACGCACGGTGTTGGGTCGTTTGTTCATAAACGCGGGGTT
CGGTCCCAGGGCTGGCACTCTGTCGATACCCCACCGAGACCCCATTGGGGCCAATACGCCCGCGTTTCTT
CCTTTTCCCCACCCCACCCCCCAAGTTCGGGTGAAGGCCCAGGGCTCGCAGCCAACGTCGGGGCGGCAGG
CCCTGCCATAGCCTCAGGTTACTCATATATACTTTAGATTGATTTAAAACTTCATTTTTAATTTAAAAGG
ATCTAGGTGAAGATCCTTTTTGATAATCTCATGACCAAAATCCCTTAACGTGAGTTTTCGTTCCACTGAG
CGTCAGACCCCGTAGAAAAGATCAAAGGATCTTCTTGAGATCCTTTTTTTCTGCGCGTAATCTGCTGCTT
GCAAACAAAAAAACCACCGCTACCAGCGGTGGTTTGTTTGCCGGATCAAGAGCTACCAACTCTTTTTCCG
AAGGTAACTGGCTTCAGCAGAGCGCAGATACCAAATACTGTTCTTCTAGTGTAGCCGTAGTTAGGCCACC
ACTTCAAGAACTCTGTAGCACCGCCTACATACCTCGCTCTGCTAATCCTGTTACCAGTGGCTGCTGCCAG
TGGCGATAAGTCGTGTCTTACCGGGTTGGACTCAAGACGATAGTTACCGGATAAGGCGCAGCGGTCGGGC
TGAACGGGGGGTTCGTGCACACAGCCCAGCTTGGAGCGAACGACCTACACCGAACTGAGATACCTACAGC
GTGAGCTATGAGAAAGCGCCACGCTTCCCGAAGGGAGAAAGGCGGACAGGTATCCGGTAAGCGGCAGGGT
CGGAACAGGAGAGCGCACGAGGGAGCTTCCAGGGGGAAACGCCTGGTATCTTTATAGTCCTGTCGGGTTT
CGCCACCTCTGACTTGAGCGTCGATTTTTGTGATGCTCGTCAGGGGGGCGGAGCCTATGGAAAAACGCCA
GCAACGCGGCCTT
Features (pLannotate 1.2.2; 15 found; start..end, strand, type, name):
     28..87      +  rep_origin     RSF ori (fragment): Plasmids containing the RSF 1030 origin of replication can be propagated in E. coli cells that contain additional plasmids with compatible origins.
     95..154     +  enhancer       CMV enhancer (fragment): human cytomegalovirus immediate early enhancer
    155..199     +  promoter       CMVd3 promoter: truncated human cytomegalovirus (CMV) immediate early promoter that yields strongly reduced expression relative to the full-length promoter
    307..1923    +  CDS            ERN1 (fragment): ERN1_HUMAN - Also known as IRE1 From Homo sapiens (Human).
   1960..2850    +  CDS            HaloTag®: modified bacterial dehalogenase that forms covalent bonds with chloroalkane derivatives
   2875..2959    +  CDS            large T antigen (fragment): large T antigen from SV40 (simian virus 40)
   2982..3103    +  polyA_signal   SV40 poly(A) signal: SV40 polyadenylation signal
   3137..3565    -  rep_origin     f1 ori (sequence partly withheld): f1 bacteriophage origin of replication; arrow indicates direction of (+) strand synthesis
   3592..3696    +  promoter       AmpR promoter: bla
   3765..3975    +  promoter       SV40 promoter: SV40 early promoter
   4018..4812    +  CDS            NeoR/KanR: aminoglycoside phosphotransferase from Tn5; aph(3')-II (or nptII); confers resistance to neomycin, kanamycin, and G418 (Geneticin®)
   4833..4985    +  CDS            ble (fragment): BLE_KLEPN - Experimental evidence at protein level: Swiss-Prot protein existence level 1. Binding protein with a strong affinity to the bleomycin family of antibiotics. Binds to CL990; an antimitotic-antibiotic compound. From Klebsiella pneumoniae.
   5044..5091    +  polyA_signal   HSV TK poly(A) signal: herpes simplex virus thymidine kinase polyadenylation signal (Cole and Stacy, 1985)
   5182..5198    -  polyA_signal   bGH poly(A) signal (fragment): bovine growth hormone polyadenylation signal
   5420..6008    +  rep_origin     ori: high-copy-number ColE1/pMB1/pBR322/pUC origin of replication
