[The description below was written by a language model from this plasmid's Addgene catalogue record and pLannotate feature annotations shown in this document.]
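Description:
pPW3759 (CMVd3-HsIRE1deltaLD-HaloTag) is a 6,028-nt mammalian expression plasmid built on the pCMVd3 backbone and designed for low-level transient expression of a truncated human IRE1alpha. It is propagated in E. coli at high copy from a ColE1/pUC-type origin and selected with kanamycin. Resistance comes from a Tn5 NeoR/KanR cassette placed behind tandem bacterial (AmpR/bla) and SV40 early promoters and followed by an HSV TK polyadenylation signal. This arrangement lets the same gene confer kanamycin resistance in bacteria and, in principle, G418 resistance in mammalian cells. An f1 origin is also present. The short annotated fragments of an RSF origin, the ble gene, SV40 large T antigen and a bGH poly(A) signal appear to be backbone remnants or partial matches rather than functional parts.

The expression unit is driven by the CMVd3 promoter, a heavily truncated form of the human cytomegalovirus immediate early promoter that retains only a small piece of the enhancer and gives strongly reduced expression compared with the full-length CMV promoter. Downstream lies a human ERN1 (IRE1alpha) coding sequence from which the ER-lumenal domain has been deleted, fused at its C terminus to HaloTag and terminated by an SV40 poly(A) signal. HaloTag is a modified bacterial dehalogenase that bonds covalently to chloroalkane ligands, so the fusion can be labelled with fluorescent dyes in cells. The weak promoter keeps protein levels low, which helps avoid overexpression artefacts. The associated work concerns the assembly of IRE1alpha dimers into small oligomers during ER stress, and this construct provides a labelled variant that lacks the lumenal domain.
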