Addgene plasmid #185681: pPW3759 : CMVd3-HsIRE1deltaLD-HaloTag
Purpose: Low-level transient expression of delta-lumenal domain HsIRE1 with a C-terminal HaloTag.
Depositing lab: Peter Walter. Depositing organization: University of California, San Francisco (UCSF). Publication: Endoplasmic reticulum stress activates human IRE1alpha through reversible assembly of inactive dimers into small oligomers. Belyy V, Zuazo-Gaztelu I, Alamban A, Ashkenazi A, Walter P. Elife. 2022 Jun 22;11:e74342. doi: 10.7554/eLife.74342. PubMed 35730415.
Backbone
  Vector backbone: pCMVd3
  Vector type: Mammalian Expression
Growth in bacteria
  Bacterial resistance: Kanamycin, 50 μg/mL
  Growth temperature: 37°C
  Growth strain: DH5alpha
  Copy number: High Copy
Gene/Insert
  Gene/Insert name: ERN1 (alt name: IRE1alpha(deltaLD)-HaloTag)
  Species: H. sapiens (human), Synthetic
  Mutation: Deletion of lumenal domain
  Entrez Gene: ERN1 (a.k.a. IRE1, IRE1P, IRE1a, hIRE1p)
  Tag / fusion protein: HaloTag (C terminal on insert)
  Cloning method: Gibson Cloning
Terms and licenses: Academic/Nonprofit Terms; Industry Terms: Not Available to Industry
How to cite: pPW3759 : CMVd3-HsIRE1deltaLD-HaloTag was a gift from Peter Walter (Addgene plasmid # 185681 ; http://n2t.net/addgene:185681 ; RRID:Addgene_185681)
